>Addgene plasmid #131983 | pDONR221_SLC25A47 | addgene full sequence | sequence record 260258 | Addgene NGS Result
CTTTCCTGCGTTATCCCCTGATTCTGTGGATAACCGTATTACCGCCTTTGAGTGAGCTGATACCGCTCGC
CGCAGCCGAACGACCGAGCGCAGCGAGTCAGTGAGCGAGGAAGCGGAAGAGCGCCCAATACGCAAACCGC
CTCTCCCCGCGCGTTGGCCGATTCATTAATGCAGCTGGCACGACAGGTTTCCCGACTGGAAAGCGGGCAG
TGAGCGCAACGCAATTAATACGCGTACCGCTAGCCAGGAAGAGTTTGTAGAAACGCAAAAAGGCCATCCG
TCAGGATGGCCTTCTGCTTAGTTTGATGCCTGGCAGTTTATGGCGGGCGTCCTGCCCGCCACCCTCCGGG
CCGTTGCTTCACAACGTTCAAATCCGCTCCCGGCGGATTTGTCCTACTCAGGAGAGCGTTCACCGACAAA
CAACAGATAAAACGAAAGGCCCAGTCTTCCGACTGAGCCTTTCGTTTTATTTGATGCCTGGCAGTTCCCT
ACTCTCGCGTTAACGCTAGCATGGATGTTTTCCCAGTCACGACGTTGTAAAACGACGGCCAGTCTTAAGC
TCGGGCCCCAAATAATGATTTTATTTTGACTGATAGTGACCTGTTCGTTGCAACACATTGATGAGCAATG
CTTTTTTATAATGCCAACTTTGTACAAAAAAGCAGGCTCCACCATGGACTTCGTGGCAGGAGCAATCGGA
GGCGTGTGCGGCGTGGCCGTGGGCTACCCCCTGGATACCGTGAAGGTGAGGATCCAGACCGAGCCTAAGT
ATACAGGCATCTGGCACTGCGTGCGGGACACATACCACCGGGAGAGAGTGTGGGGCTTCTATAGAGGACT
GTCCCTGCCCGTGTGCACCGTGTCCCTGGTGAGCTCCGTGTCTTTTGGCACATACCGCCACTGCCTGGCC
CACATCTGTAGGCTGCGCTATGGCAACCCAGACGCCAAGCCCACCAAGGCCGATATCACACTGAGCGGAT
GTGCATCCGGACTGGTGAGGGTGTTTCTGACCTCTCCCACAGAGGTGGCCAAGGTGCGCCTGCAGACCCA
GACACAGGCCCAGAAGCAGCAGCGGAGACTGTCCGCCTCTGGACCTCTGGCAGTGCCACCTATGTGCCCA
GTGCCACCAGCATGTCCTGAGCCAAAGTACAGGGGACCTCTGCACTGCCTGGCAACCGTGGCAAGAGAGG
AGGGACTGTGCGGACTGTATAAGGGATCTAGCGCCCTGGTGCTGAGGGACGGACACAGCTTCGCCACATA
CTTTCTGTCCTATGCCGTGCTGTGCGAGTGGCTGTCTCCTGCAGGACACAGCAGACCAGATGTGCCTGGC
GTGCTGGTGGCAGGAGGATGTGCAGGCGTGCTGGCCTGGGCCGTGGCCACCCCAATGGACGTGATCAAGT
CTAGGCTGCAGGCCGATGGACAGGGACAGAGGCGCTACAGGGGACTGCTGCACTGCATGGTGACAAGCGT
GAGGGAGGAGGGACCACGCGTGCTGTTCAAGGGCCTGGTGCTGAACTGCTGTCGGGCCTTCCCCGTGAAT
ATGGTGGTGTTTGTGGCATATGAGGCCGTGCTGAGGCTGGCAAGAGGCCTGCTGACCGACCCAGCTTTCT
TGTACAAAGTTGGCATTATAAGAAAGCATTGCTTATCAATTTGTTGCAACGAACAGGTCACTATCAGTCA
AAATAAAATCATTATTTGCCATCCAGCTGATATCCCCTATAGTGAGTCGTATTACATGGTCATAGCTGTT
TCCTGGCAGCTCTGGCCCGTGTCTCAAAATCTCTGATGTTACATTGCACAAGATAAAAATATATCATCAT
GAACAATAAAACTGTCTGCTTACATAAACAGTAATACAAGGGGTGTTATGAGCCATATTCAACGGGAAAC
GTCGAGGCCGCGATTAAATTCCAACATGGATGCTGATTTATATGGGTATAAATGGGCTCGCGATAATGTC
GGGCAATCAGGTGCGACAATCTATCGCTTGTATGGGAAGCCCGATGCGCCAGAGTTGTTTCTGAAACATG
GCAAAGGTAGCGTTGCCAATGATGTTACAGATGAGATGGTCAGACTAAACTGGCTGACGGAATTTATGCC
TCTTCCGACCATCAAGCATTTTATCCGTACTCCTGATGATGCATGGTTACTCACCACTGCGATCCCCGGA
AAAACAGCATTCCAGGTATTAGAAGAATATCCTGATTCAGGTGAAAATATTGTTGATGCGCTGGCAGTGT
TCCTGCGCCGGTTGCATTCGATTCCTGTTTGTAATTGTCCTTTTAACAGCGATCGCGTATTTCGTCTCGC
TCAGGCGCAATCACGAATGAATAACGGTTTGGTTGATGCGAGTGATTTTGATGACGAGCGTAATGGCTGG
CCTGTTGAACAAGTCTGGAAAGAAATGCATAAACTTTTGCCATTCTCACCGGATTCAGTCGTCACTCATG
GTGATTTCTCACTTGATAACCTTATTTTTGACGAGGGGAAATTAATAGGTTGTATTGATGTTGGACGAGT
CGGAATCGCAGACCGATACCAGGATCTTGCCATCCTATGGAACTGCCTCGGTGAGTTTTCTCCTTCATTA
CAGAAACGGCTTTTTCAAAAATATGGTATTGATAATCCTGATATGAATAAATTGCAGTTTCATTTGATGC
TCGATGAGTTTTTCTAATCAGAATTGGTTAATTGGTTGTAACACTGGCAGAGCATTACGCTGACTTGACG
GGACGGCGCAAGCTCATGACCAAAATCCCTTAACGTGAGTTACGCGTCGTTCCACTGAGCGTCAGACCCC
GTAGAAAAGATCAAAGGATCTTCTTGAGATCCTTTTTTTCTGCGCGTAATCTGCTGCTTGCAAACAAAAA
AACCACCGCTACCAGCGGTGGTTTGTTTGCCGGATCAAGAGCTACCAACTCTTTTTCCGAAGGTAACTGG
CTTCAGCAGAGCGCAGATACCAAATACTGTTCTTCTAGTGTAGCCGTAGTTAGGCCACCACTTCAAGAAC
TCTGTAGCACCGCCTACATACCTCGCTCTGCTAATCCTGTTACCAGTGGCTGCTGCCAGTGGCGATAAGT
CGTGTCTTACCGGGTTGGACTCAAGACGATAGTTACCGGATAAGGCGCAGCGGTCGGGCTGAACGGGGGG
TTCGTGCACACAGCCCAGCTTGGAGCGAACGACCTACACCGAACTGAGATACCTACAGCGTGAGCTATGA
GAAAGCGCCACGCTTCCCGAAGGGAGAAAGGCGGACAGGTATCCGGTAAGCGGCAGGGTCGGAACAGGAG
AGCGCACGAGGGAGCTTCCAGGGGGAAACGCCTGGTATCTTTATAGTCCTGTCGGGTTTCGCCACCTCTG
ACTTGAGCGTCGATTTTTGTGATGCTCGTCAGGGGGGCGGAGCCTATGGAAAAACGCCAGCAACGCGGCC
TTTTTACGGTTCCTGGCCTTTTGCTGGCCTTTTGCTCACATGTT
Features (pLannotate 1.2.2; 10 found; start..end, strand, type, name):
    121..213     +  CDS            lacI (fragment): lac repressor; lacI; The lac repressor binds to the lac operator to inhibit transcription in E. coli. This inhibition can be relieved by adding lactose or isopropyl-β-D-thiogalactopyranoside (IPTG).
    268..295     -  terminator     rrnB T2 terminator: transcription terminator T2 from the E. coli rrnB gene
    427..470     +  terminator     rrnB T1 terminator: Escherichia coli rrnB; transcription terminator T1 from the E. coli rrnB gene
    517..553     -  CDS            lacZα (fragment): LacZα fragment of β-galactosidase; lacZ fragment
    569..668     +  protein_bind   attL1: mutant version of attL; recombination site for the Gateway® LR reaction LR Clonase™
    674..1597    +  CDS            SLC25A47: S2547_HUMAN - Also known as C14orf68, HDMCP. Experimental evidence at transcript level: Swiss-Prot protein existence level 2. Uncoupling protein which may catalyze the physiological 'proton leak' in liver. Overexpression induces the dissipation of mitochondrial membrane potential. From Homo sapiens (Human).
   1599..1698    -  protein_bind   attL2: mutant version of attL; recombination site for the Gateway® LR reaction LR Clonase™
   1716..1734    -  promoter       T7 promoter: promoter for bacteriophage T7 RNA polymerase
   1868..2677    +  CDS            KanR: aminoglycoside phosphotransferase; aph(3')-Ia; confers resistance to kanamycin in bacteria or G418 (Geneticin®) in eukaryotes
   2824..3412    +  rep_origin     ori: high-copy-number ColE1/pMB1/pBR322/pUC origin of replication
