[The description below was written by a language model from this plasmid's Addgene catalogue record and pLannotate feature annotations shown in this document.]
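Description:
pDONR221_SLC25A47 is a Gateway entry clone built on the pDONR221 backbone from Thermo Fisher Scientific, carrying a codon-optimized open reading frame for human SLC25A47 (also known as C14orf68 or HDMCP). The sequenced plasmid is about 3.5 kb. It is propagated in E. coli through a high-copy ColE1/pUC-type origin of replication and selected with kanamycin through an aminoglycoside phosphotransferase (KanR) gene. Although the catalogue lists the vector type as mammalian expression, no eukaryotic promoter or polyadenylation signal is annotated, so the plasmid itself serves as a shuttle for the ORF rather than as an expression construct.

The 924 bp SLC25A47 coding sequence lies between attL1 and attL2 sites. These are the recombination sites used by LR Clonase to transfer an insert directionally into any attR-containing destination vector, which then supplies the promoter, tags and selection markers needed for the intended host. The rrnB T1 and T2 transcription terminators sit upstream of the cassette and insulate the insert from read-through transcription in bacteria. A T7 promoter lies just beyond attL2 in reverse orientation, and short lacI and lacZα fragments are backbone remnants. M13 forward and reverse primer sites flank the cassette for sequence verification.

SLC25A47 belongs to the mitochondrial carrier family and is annotated as a liver uncoupling protein that may mediate proton leak, with overexpression dissipating mitochondrial membrane potential. The clone is part of the RESOLUTE consortium's solute carrier collection and is intended for subcloning the ORF into custom expression vectors for studies of SLC transporters.
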