Addgene plasmid #131983: pDONR221_SLC25A47
Purpose: Gateway entry clone with codon-optimized ORF sequence for subcloning into custom expression vectors
Depositing lab: RESOLUTE Consortium & Giulio Superti-Furga. Depositing organization: CeMM Research Center for Molecular Medicine. Publication: The RESOLUTE consortium: unlocking SLC transporters for drug discovery. Superti-Furga G, Lackner D, Wiedmer T, Ingles-Prieto A, Barbosa B, Girardi E, Goldmann U, Gurtl B, Klavins K, Klimek C, Lindinger S, Lineiro-Retes E, Muller AC, Onstein S, Redinger G, Reil D, Sedlyarov V, Wolf G, Crawford M, Everley R, ... Steppan CM. Nat Rev Drug Discov. 2020 Jul;19(7):429-430. doi: 10.1038/d41573-020-00056-6. PubMed 32265506.
Backbone
  Vector backbone: pDONR221
  Backbone manufacturer: Thermo Fisher Scientific
  Backbone size w/o insert (bp): 2550
  Vector type: Mammalian Expression
Growth in bacteria
  Bacterial resistance: Kanamycin, 50 μg/mL
  Growth temperature: 37°C
  Growth strain: Stbl3
  Copy number: High Copy
Gene/Insert
  Gene/Insert name: SLC25A47 (alt name: C14orf68)
  Species: H. sapiens (human)
  Insert size (bp): 924
  Entrez Gene: SLC25A47 (a.k.a. HDMCP, C14orf68, HMFN1655)
  Cloning method: Gateway Cloning
  Sequencing primers: 5′ M13-fwd; 3′ M13-rev
Terms and licenses: Academic/Nonprofit Terms; Industry Terms
Depositor comments: For more information on the full Resolute plasmid collection, please see www.addgene.org/depositor-collections/re-solute/. Please provide your feedback on this plasmid to the RESOLUTE consortium by filling out their RESOLUTE repository feedback form: https://forms.office.com/Pages/ResponsePage.aspx?id=0e05yklzmkS7rjFGQL4N7z4feCLQvEJAmVcOCM_u885UN1JJRko0Ukg4TVQwNTZLOUxPQVJWT1NHUCQlQCN0PWcu
How to cite: pDONR221_SLC25A47 was a gift from RESOLUTE Consortium & Giulio Superti-Furga (Addgene plasmid # 131983 ; http://n2t.net/addgene:131983 ; RRID:Addgene_131983)
