>Addgene plasmid #131983 | pDONR221_SLC25A47 | depositor partial sequence | sequence record 253366 | Codon-optimized ORF of SLC25A47
ATGGACTTCGTGGCAGGAGCAATCGGAGGCGTGTGCGGCGTGGCCGTGGGCTACCCCCTGGATACCGTGA
AGGTGAGGATCCAGACCGAGCCTAAGTATACAGGCATCTGGCACTGCGTGCGGGACACATACCACCGGGA
GAGAGTGTGGGGCTTCTATAGAGGACTGTCCCTGCCCGTGTGCACCGTGTCCCTGGTGAGCTCCGTGTCT
TTTGGCACATACCGCCACTGCCTGGCCCACATCTGTAGGCTGCGCTATGGCAACCCAGACGCCAAGCCCA
CCAAGGCCGATATCACACTGAGCGGATGTGCATCCGGACTGGTGAGGGTGTTTCTGACCTCTCCCACAGA
GGTGGCCAAGGTGCGCCTGCAGACCCAGACACAGGCCCAGAAGCAGCAGCGGAGACTGTCCGCCTCTGGA
CCTCTGGCAGTGCCACCTATGTGCCCAGTGCCACCAGCATGTCCTGAGCCAAAGTACAGGGGACCTCTGC
ACTGCCTGGCAACCGTGGCAAGAGAGGAGGGACTGTGCGGACTGTATAAGGGATCTAGCGCCCTGGTGCT
GAGGGACGGACACAGCTTCGCCACATACTTTCTGTCCTATGCCGTGCTGTGCGAGTGGCTGTCTCCTGCA
GGACACAGCAGACCAGATGTGCCTGGCGTGCTGGTGGCAGGAGGATGTGCAGGCGTGCTGGCCTGGGCCG
TGGCCACCCCAATGGACGTGATCAAGTCTAGGCTGCAGGCCGATGGACAGGGACAGAGGCGCTACAGGGG
ACTGCTGCACTGCATGGTGACAAGCGTGAGGGAGGAGGGACCACGCGTGCTGTTCAAGGGCCTGGTGCTG
AACTGCTGTCGGGCCTTCCCCGTGAATATGGTGGTGTTTGTGGCATATGAGGCCGTGCTGAGGCTGGCAA
GAGGCCTGCTGACC
